>Addgene plasmid #146596 | pCIneo-lambdaN-HA-HsTNRC6C_1248-1690-delRRM_I | depositor full sequence | sequence record 289042 | Full Sequence
TCAATATTGGCCATTAGCCATATTATTCATTGGTTATATAGCATAAATCAATATTGGCTATTGGCCATTG
CATACGTTGTATCTATATCATAATATGTACATTTATATTGGCTCATGTCCAATATGACCGCCATGTTGGC
ATTGATTATTGACTAGTTATTAATAGTAATCAATTACGGGGTCATTAGTTCATAGCCCATATATGGAGTT
CCGCGTTACATAACTTACGGTAAATGGCCCGCCTGGCTGACCGCCCAACGACCCCCGCCCATTGACGTCA
ATAATGACGTATGTTCCCATAGTAACGCCAATAGGGACTTTCCATTGACGTCAATGGGTGGAGTATTTAC
GGTAAACTGCCCACTTGGCAGTACATCAAGTGTATCATATGCCAAGTCCGCCCCCTATTGACGTCAATGA
CGGTAAATGGCCCGCCTGGCATTATGCCCAGTACATGACCTTACGGGACTTTCCTACTTGGCAGTACATC
TACGTATTAGTCATCGCTATTACCATGGTGATGCGGTTTTGGCAGTACACCAATGGGCGTGGATAGCGGT
TTGACTCACGGGGATTTCCAAGTCTCCACCCCATTGACGTCAATGGGAGTTTGTTTTGGCACCAAAATCA
ACGGGACTTTCCAAAATGTCGTAACAACTGCGATCGCCCGCCCCGTTGACGCAAATGGGCGGTAGGCGTG
TACGGTGGGAGGTCTATATAAGCAGAGCTCGTTTAGTGAACCGTCAGATCACTAGAAGCTTTATTGCGGT
AGTTTATCACAGTTAAATTGCTAACGCAGTCAGTGCTTCTGACACAACAGTCTCGAACTTAAGCTGCAGT
GACTCTCTTAAGGTAGCCTTGCAGAAGTTGGTCGTGAGGCACTGGGCAGGTAAGTATCAAGGTTACAAGA
CAGGTTTAAGGAGACCAATAGAAACTGGGCTTGTCGAGACAGAGAAGACTCTTGCGTTTCTGATAGGCAC
CTATTGGTCTTACTGACATCCACTTTGCCTTTCTCTCCACAGGTGTCCACTCCCAGTTCAATTACAGCTC
TTAAGGCTAGAGTACTTAATACGACTCACTATAGGCTAGCCACCATGGACGCACAAACACGACGACGTGA
GCGTCGCGCTGAGAAACAAGCTCAATGGAAAGCTGCAAACCCACCGCTCGAGGCTGCCCAAGCTTACACC
ATGGCCTACCCATATGATGTTCCAGATTACGCTTCACTCGACGCGGATCCCGTCGAATTCCCTGACCTGC
AGACCAAAGAGCAGCAGTCTTCACCCAACACCTTTGCTCCTTACCCTCTCGCTGGACTGAACCCAAACAT
GAATGTCAACAGCATGGACATGACCGGTGGCTTGTCGGTGAAGGACCCATCCCAGTCCCAGTCACGCCTC
CCCCAGTGGACGCACCCCAACTCCATGGATAACTTGCCCAGTGCCGCTTCCCCCCTGGAGCAGAACCCTA
GCAAGCATGGTGCTATCCCTGGAGGTCTAAGCATTGGGCCTCCAGGTAAGTCCTCCATTGATGACTCCTA
TGGCCGGTACGATTTAATCCAGAACAGTGAGTCACCAGCCAGTCCTCCCGTAGCTGTTCCCCATAGCTGG
TCACGTGCCAAATCTGACAGTGATAAAATCTCAAATGGCTCTAGCATCAACTGGCCCCCAGAATTCCATC
CGGGAGTTCCATGGAAAGGACTGCAGAATATTGACCCTGAGAATGACCCTGACGTCACTCCTGGCAGTGT
CCCCACTGGGCCTACCATCAACACCACCATCCAGGATGTCAACCGCTACCTCCTCAAGAGTGGAGGTAAA
CTGTCAGACATCAAATCGACGTGGTCCTCTGGCCCTACCTCCCACACGCAAGCCTCTCTGTCTCATGAAC
TATGGAAGGTGCCCAGAAACAGTACTGCACCCACGAGGCCACCTCCAGGGTTAACCAATCCCAAGCCCTC
CTCCACCTGGGGTGCCAGCCCCCTCGGCTGGACCAGCTCCTACTCCTCGGGTTCTGCCTGGAGCACCGAC
ACCTCAGGACCCACTTCCAGCTGGCAGTCCAGCAGCGCGTCCAGCCAGCCGCGGCTCAGCGCAGCGGGCA
GCTCCCATGGCCTGGTACGCAGCGACGCTGGCCACTGGAACGCCCCGTGCCTGGGTGGCAAGGGGAGCAG
TGAGCTGCTGTGGGGCGGGGTGCCCCAGTACTCCAGCAGCCTGTGGGGCCCGCCCAGCGCCGACGACAGC
AGGGTGATAGGCAGCCCCACGCCGCTAACCACCCTGCTGCCTGGGGACCTGCTCAGCGGGGAGTCCCTGT
AGGCGCTGCCATCATCAGCACCAGGAGAGCCGACCCCTCCCGGGACCCCTCCCGGCTGGGCGGCCCCACA
GACCCGCTGGAACCCAGCAGCGGCCGCTTCCCTTTAGTGAGGGTTAATGCTTCGAGCAGACATGATAAGA
TACATTGATGAGTTTGGACAAACCACAACTAGAATGCAGTGAAAAAAATGCTTTATTTGTGAAATTTGTG
ATGCTATTGCTTTATTTGTAACCATTATAAGCTGCAATAAACAAGTTAACAACAACAATTGCATTCATTT
TATGTTTCAGGTTCAGGGGGAGATGTGGGAGGTTTTTTAAAGCAAGTAAAACCTCTACAAATGTGGTAAA
ATCCGATAAGGATCGATCCGGGCTGGCGTAATAGCGAAGAGGCCCGCACCGATCGCCCTTCCCAACAGTT
GCGCAGCCTGAATGGCGAATGG
[124 nt withheld, positions 2753-2876]
C
[91 nt withheld, positions 2878-2968]
A
[49 nt withheld, positions 2970-3018]
CCTTTGACGTTGGAGTCCACGTTCTTT
[37 nt withheld, positions 3046-3082]
ACCCTATCTCGGTCTATTCTTTTGATTTATAAGGGATTTTGCCGATTTCGGCCTATTGGTTAAAAAATGA
GCTGATTTAACAAAAATTTAACGCGAATTTTAACAAAATATTAACGCTTACAATTTCCTGATGCGGTATT
TTCTCCTTACGCATCTGTGCGGTATTTCACACCGCATACGCGGATCTGCGCAGCACCATGGCCTGAAATA
ACCTCTGAAAGAGGAACTTGGTTAGGTACCTTCTGAGGCGGAAAGAACCAGCTGTGGAATGTGTGTCAGT
TAGGGTGTGGAAAGTCCCCAGGCTCCCCAGCAGGCAGAAGTATGCAAAGCATGCATCTCAATTAGTCAGC
AACCAGGTGTGGAAAGTCCCCAGGCTCCCCAGCAGGCAGAAGTATGCAAAGCATGCATCTCAATTAGTCA
GCAACCATAGTCCCGCCCCTAACTCCGCCCATCCCGCCCCTAACTCCGCCCAGTTCCGCCCATTCTCCGC
CCCATGGCTGACTAATTTTTTTTATTTATGCAGAGGCCGAGGCCGCCTCGGCCTCTGAGCTATTCCAGAA
GTAGTGAGGAGGCTTTTTTGGAGGCCTAGGCTTTTGCAAAAAGCTTGATTCTTCTGACACAACAGTCTCG
AACTTAAGGCTAGAGCCACCATGATTGAACAAGATGGATTGCACGCAGGTTCTCCGGCCGCTTGGGTGGA
GAGGCTATTCGGCTATGACTGGGCACAACAGACAATCGGCTGCTCTGATGCCGCCGTGTTCCGGCTGTCA
GCGCAGGGGCGCCCGGTTCTTTTTGTCAAGACCGACCTGTCCGGTGCCCTGAATGAACTGCAGGACGAGG
CAGCGCGGCTATCGTGGCTGGCCACGACGGGCGTTCCTTGCGCAGCTGTGCTCGACGTTGTCACTGAAGC
GGGAAGGGACTGGCTGCTATTGGGCGAAGTGCCGGGGCAGGATCTCCTGTCATCTCACCTTGCTCCTGCC
GAGAAAGTATCCATCATGGCTGATGCAATGCGGCGGCTGCATACGCTTGATCCGGCTACCTGCCCATTCG
ACCACCAAGCGAAACATCGCATCGAGCGAGCACGTACTCGGATGGAAGCCGGTCTTGTCGATCAGGATGA
TCTGGACGAAGAGCATCAGGGGCTCGCGCCAGCCGAACTGTTCGCCAGGCTCAAGGCGCGCATGCCCGAC
GGCGAGGATCTCGTCGTGACCCATGGCGATGCCTGCTTGCCGAATATCATGGTGGAAAATGGCCGCTTTT
CTGGATTCATCGACTGTGGCCGGCTGGGTGTGGCGGACCGCTATCAGGACATAGCGTTGGCTACCCGTGA
TATTGCTGAAGAGCTTGGCGGCGAATGGGCTGACCGCTTCCTCGTGCTTTACGGTATCGCCGCTCCCGAT
TCGCAGCGCATCGCCTTCTATCGCCTTCTTGACGAGTTCTTCTGAGCGGGACTCTGGGGTTCGAAATGAC
CGACCAAGCGACGCCCAACCTGCCATCACGATGGCCGCAATAAAATATCTTTATTTTCATTACATCTGTG
TGTTGGTTTTTTGTGTGAATCGATAGCGATAAGGATCCGCGTATGGTGCACTCTCAGTACAATCTGCTCT
GATGCCGCATAGTTAAGCCAGCCCCGACACCCGCCAACACCCGCTGACGCGCCCTGACGGGCTTGTCTGC
TCCCGGCATCCGCTTACAGACAAGCTGTGACCGTCTCCGGGAGCTGCATGTGTCAGAGGTTTTCACCGTC
ATCACCGAAACGCGCGAGACGAAAGGGCCTCGTGATACGCCTATTTTTATAGGTTAATGTCATGATAATA
ATGGTTTCTTAGACGTCAGGTGGCACTTTTCGGGGAAATGTGCGCGGAACCCCTATTTGTTTATTTTTCT
AAATACATTCAAATATGTATCCGCTCATGAGACAATAACCCTGATAAATGCTTCAATAATATTGAAAAAG
GAAGAGTATGAGTATTCAACATTTCCGTGTCGCCCTTATTCCCTTTTTTGCGGCATTTTGCCTTCCTGTT
TTTGCTCACCCAGAAACGCTGGTGAAAGTAAAAGATGCTGAAGATCAGTTGGGTGCACGAGTGGGTTACA
TCGAACTGGATCTCAACAGCGGTAAGATCCTTGAGAGTTTTCGCCCCGAAGAACGTTTTCCAATGATGAG
CACTTTTAAAGTTCTGCTATGTGGCGCGGTATTATCCCGTATTGACGCCGGGCAAGAGCAACTCGGTCGC
CGCATACACTATTCTCAGAATGACTTGGTTGAGTACTCACCAGTCACAGAAAAGCATCTTACGGATGGCA
TGACAGTAAGAGAATTATGCAGTGCTGCCATAACCATGAGTGATAACACTGCGGCCAACTTACTTCTGAC
AACGATCGGAGGACCGAAGGAGCTAACCGCTTTTTTGCACAACATGGGGGATCATGTAACTCGCCTTGAT
CGTTGGGAACCGGAGCTGAATGAAGCCATACCAAACGACGAGCGTGACACCACGATGCCTGTAGCAATGG
CAACAACGTTGCGCAAACTATTAACTGGCGAACTACTTACTCTAGCTTCCCGGCAACAATTAATAGACTG
GATGGAGGCGGATAAAGTTGCAGGACCACTTCTGCGCTCGGCCCTTCCGGCTGGCTGGTTTATTGCTGAT
AAATCTGGAGCCGGTGAGCGTGGGTCTCGCGGTATCATTGCAGCACTGGGGCCAGATGGTAAGCCCTCCC
GTATCGTAGTTATCTACACGACGGGGAGTCAGGCAACTATGGATGAACGAAATAGACAGATCGCTGAGAT
AGGTGCCTCACTGATTAAGCATTGGTAACTGTCAGACCAAGTTTACTCATATATACTTTAGATTGATTTA
AAACTTCATTTTTAATTTAAAAGGATCTAGGTGAAGATCCTTTTTGATAATCTCATGACCAAAATCCCTT
AACGTGAGTTTTCGTTCCACTGAGCGTCAGACCCCGTAGAAAAGATCAAAGGATCTTCTTGAGATCCTTT
TTTTCTGCGCGTAATCTGCTGCTTGCAAACAAAAAAACCACCGCTACCAGCGGTGGTTTGTTTGCCGGAT
CAAGAGCTACCAACTCTTTTTCCGAAGGTAACTGGCTTCAGCAGAGCGCAGATACCAAATACTGTTCTTC
TAGTGTAGCCGTAGTTAGGCCACCACTTCAAGAACTCTGTAGCACCGCCTACATACCTCGCTCTGCTAAT
CCTGTTACCAGTGGCTGCTGCCAGTGGCGATAAGTCGTGTCTTACCGGGTTGGACTCAAGACGATAGTTA
CCGGATAAGGCGCAGCGGTCGGGCTGAACGGGGGGTTCGTGCACACAGCCCAGCTTGGAGCGAACGACCT
ACACCGAACTGAGATACCTACAGCGTGAGCTATGAGAAAGCGCCACGCTTCCCGAAGGGAGAAAGGCGGA
CAGGTATCCGGTAAGCGGCAGGGTCGGAACAGGAGAGCGCACGAGGGAGCTTCCAGGGGGAAACGCCTGG
TATCTTTATAGTCCTGTCGGGTTTCGCCACCTCTGACTTGAGCGTCGATTTTTGTGATGCTCGTCAGGGG
GGCGGAGCCTATGGAAAAACGCCAGCAACGCGGCCTTTTTACGGTTCCTGGCCTTTTGCTGGCCTTTTGC
TCACATGGCTCGACAGATCT
Features (pLannotate 1.2.2; 21 found; start..end, strand, type, name):
    140..517     +  enhancer       CMV enhancer: human cytomegalovirus immediate early enhancer
    518..729     +  promoter       CMV promoter: human cytomegalovirus (CMV) immediate early promoter
    890..1022    +  intron         chimeric intron: chimera between introns from human β-globin and immunoglobulin heavy chain genes
   1067..1085    +  promoter       T7 promoter: promoter for bacteriophage T7 RNA polymerase
   1095..1169    +  CDS            N (fragment): REGN_LAMBD - Experimental evidence at protein level: Swiss-Prot protein existence level 1. Plays a role as a transcriptional antitermination factor that allows the virus to initiate its lytic phase. Activates expression of the delayed viral early genes by modifying host RNA polymerase (RNAP) into a form that is resistant to termination signals. This antitermination function requires the host NusA protein which serves to stabilize the interaction between antitermination protein N and host RNA polymerase. From Escherichia phage lambda (Bacteriophage lambda).
   1197..1224    +  CDS            3xHA (fragment): three tandem HA epitope tags
   1251..2309    +  CDS            TNRC6C (fragment): TNR6C_HUMAN - Also known as KIAA1582. Experimental evidence at protein level: Swiss-Prot protein existence level 1. Plays a role in RNA-mediated gene silencing by micro-RNAs (miRNAs). Required for miRNA-dependent translational repression of complementary mRNAs by argonaute family proteins. As scaffoldng protein associates with argonaute proteins bound to partially complementary mRNAs and simultaneously can recruit CCR4-NOT and PAN deadenylase complexes. From Homo sapiens (Human).
   2411..2428    -  promoter       T3 promoter (fragment): promoter for bacteriophage T3 RNA polymerase
   2446..2567    -  polyA_signal   SV40 poly(A) signal: SV40 polyadenylation signal
   2590..2658    -  CDS            large T antigen (fragment): large T antigen from SV40 (simian virus 40)
   2682..2749    +  CDS            lacZα (fragment): LacZα fragment of β-galactosidase; lacZ fragment
   2753..3181    +  rep_origin     f1 ori (sequence partly withheld): f1 bacteriophage origin of replication; arrow indicates direction of (+) strand synthesis
   3209..3260    -  misc_feature   bom (fragment): basis of mobility region from pBR322
   3325..3682    +  promoter       SV40 promoter: SV40 enhancer and early promoter
   3733..4524    +  CDS            neo: KKA2_KLEPN - Also known as kan, nptII. Experimental evidence at protein level: Swiss-Prot protein existence level 1. Resistance to kanamycin, neomycin, paromomycin, ribostamycin, butirosin and gentamicin B. From Klebsiella pneumoniae.
   4591..4639    +  polyA_signal   poly(A) signal: synthetic polyadenylation signal
   4659..4713    -  misc_feature   bom (fragment): basis of mobility region from pBR322
   4815..4850    -  CDS            rop (fragment): Rop protein, which maintains plasmids at low copy number; rop
   4945..5049    +  promoter       AmpR promoter: bla
   5050..5910    +  CDS            AmpR: β-lactamase; bla; confers resistance to ampicillin, carbenicillin, and related antibiotics
   6081..6669    +  rep_origin     ori: high-copy-number ColE1/pMB1/pBR322/pUC origin of replication
