[The description below was written by a language model from this plasmid's Addgene catalogue record and pLannotate feature annotations shown in this document.]
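Description:
pCIneo-lambdaN-HA-HsTNRC6C_1248-1690-delRRM_I is a 6,742-nt mammalian expression plasmid built on the pCI-neo backbone. It is propagated in E. coli as a high-copy plasmid through a ColE1/pUC-type origin and selected with ampicillin via the β-lactamase gene. An f1 origin is also present, which in principle allows single-stranded DNA production. For selection in mammalian cells, the backbone carries a neomycin phosphotransferase gene driven by the SV40 enhancer/early promoter and terminated by a synthetic poly(A) signal.

The expression cassette uses the human CMV immediate-early enhancer and promoter, followed by a chimeric β-globin/immunoglobulin intron that generally improves transcript processing and expression, and ends in an SV40 polyadenylation signal. A T7 promoter lies upstream of the coding region and a T3 promoter fragment downstream. The open reading frame encodes a fusion of a short fragment of the bacteriophage lambda N protein, an HA epitope (annotated as a partial match to a 3xHA tag), and a fragment of human TNRC6C, a GW182-family protein involved in miRNA-mediated silencing. According to the name and the record, the insert spans residues 1248–1690 of TNRC6C isoform 2 with the RRM deleted.

The lambda N peptide is the RNA-binding portion commonly used to tether a fused protein to reporter mRNAs carrying BoxB hairpins, so this construct is suited to tethering assays that test whether the C-terminal region of TNRC6C lacking its RRM can repress a bound transcript independently of miRNA targeting. That fits the associated study of the GW182 C-terminal silencing domain, although the record states the purpose only as mammalian expression. The HA tag permits detection of the fusion. The depositor notes that the sequence may be theoretical or based on Sanger sequencing.
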