Addgene plasmid #146596: pCIneo-lambdaN-HA-HsTNRC6C_1248-1690-delRRM_I
Purpose: Mammalian Expression of HsTNRC6C_1248-1690-delRRM
Depositing lab: Elisa Izaurralde. Depositing organization: Max Planck Institute for Developmental Biology. Publication: A C-terminal silencing domain in GW182 is essential for miRNA function. Eulalio A, Helms S, Fritzsch C, Fauser M, Izaurralde E. RNA. 2009 Jun;15(6):1067-77. doi: 10.1261/rna.1605509. Epub 2009 Apr 21. PubMed 19383769.
Backbone
  Vector backbone: pCI-neo
  Vector type: Mammalian Expression
Growth in bacteria
  Bacterial resistance: Ampicillin, 100 μg/mL
  Growth temperature: 37°C
  Growth strain: DH5alpha
  Copy number: High Copy
Gene/Insert
  Gene/Insert name: HsTNRC6C_1248-1690-delRRM
  Species: H. sapiens (human)
  Entrez Gene: TNRC6C
  Cloning method: Unknown
Terms and licenses: Academic/Nonprofit Terms; Industry Terms: Not Available to Industry
Depositor comments: Human TNRC6C isoform2 given by NCBI: NM_018996.3. Plasmids from this collection were made available to the research community and donated after the lab closed. Please note that the sequence provided by the depositing laboratory may be theoretical/predicted or based on Sanger sequencing results. There may be discrepancies between sequencing results obtained by Addgene and the depositor sequence. If an Addgene verified sequence is not available, please contact before placing your order to request that our lab fully sequence the plasmid.
How to cite: pCIneo-lambdaN-HA-HsTNRC6C_1248-1690-delRRM_I was a gift from Elisa Izaurralde (Addgene plasmid # 146596 ; http://n2t.net/addgene:146596 ; RRID:Addgene_146596)
